Addgene plasmid #236848: NanoBRET Assay Vector, NanoLuc-SOS1cat
Purpose: Express NanoLuc-SOS1cat in Mammalian Cells under a CMV promoter
Depositing lab: Promega Corporation.
Backbone
  Vector backbone: pFN31K Nluc CMV-neo Flexi(R) Vector
  Vector type: Mammalian Expression
  Selectable markers: Neomycin (select with G418)
Growth in bacteria
  Bacterial resistance: Kanamycin, 50 μg/mL
  Growth temperature: 37°C
  Growth strain: DH5alpha
  Copy number: High Copy
Gene/Insert
  Gene/Insert name: SOS1cat
  Species: H. sapiens (human)
  Mutation: None
  Entrez Gene: SOS1 (a.k.a. GF1, GGF1, GINGF, HGF, NS4, SOS-1)
  Promoter: CMV
  Tag / fusion protein: NanoLuc (R) (N terminal on backbone)
  Cloning method: Other
Terms and licenses: Academic/Nonprofit Terms; Industry Terms
How to cite: NanoBRET Assay Vector, NanoLuc-SOS1cat was a gift from Promega Corporation (Addgene plasmid # 236848 ; http://n2t.net/addgene:236848 ; RRID:Addgene_236848)
