[The description below was written by a language model from this plasmid's Addgene catalogue record and pLannotate feature annotations shown in this document.]
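Description:
NanoBRET Assay Vector, NanoLuc-SOS1cat is a 6,245 bp mammalian expression plasmid built on the pFN31K Nluc CMV-neo Flexi Vector backbone. It is maintained in E. coli at high copy through a ColE1/pUC-type origin, and a ColE1-derived cer region helps keep the plasmid monomeric. A single neo (nptII) coding sequence does double duty for selection. An EM7 bacterial promoter drives it to give kanamycin resistance in bacteria. An upstream SV40 enhancer/early promoter, paired with a synthetic poly(A) signal, expresses it in mammalian cells for G418 selection.

The payload is a fusion of human codon-optimized NanoLuc luciferase at the N terminus to SOS1cat, a fragment of human SOS1 with no recorded mutations. The name suggests this is the catalytic portion of the protein, but the record does not give residue boundaries. SOS1 is a guanine nucleotide exchange factor that promotes exchange of Ras-bound GDP for GTP. Expression is driven by the CMV immediate early enhancer and promoter, followed by a chimeric β-globin/immunoglobulin intron that typically improves transcript processing and expression, and is terminated at an SV40 polyadenylation signal. A T7 promoter sits just upstream of the open reading frame and a partial T7 terminator lies downstream, which would permit T7 polymerase-based transcription. Several short annotations, including the SET1, large T antigen, M13 ori, bom and tnpA fragments, appear to be backbone remnants or partial homology matches rather than functional elements.

The NanoLuc fusion serves as the luminescent energy donor in NanoBRET assays in mammalian cells. The record does not specify the acceptor partner or the particular assay format.
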