Features (pLannotate 1.2.2; 20 found; start..end, strand, type, name):
    140..517     +  enhancer       CMV enhancer: human cytomegalovirus immediate early enhancer
    519..718     +  promoter       CMV promoter: human cytomegalovirus (CMV) immediate early promoter
    857..989     +  intron         chimeric intron: chimera between introns from human β-globin and immunoglobulin heavy chain genes
   1033..1051    +  promoter       T7 promoter: promoter for bacteriophage T7 RNA polymerase
   1065..1577    +  CDS            Nluc: NanoLuc® luciferase human codon-optimized
   1512..3074    +  CDS            SOS1 (fragment): SOS1_HUMAN - Experimental evidence at protein level: Swiss-Prot protein existence level 1. Promotes the exchange of Ras-bound GDP by GTP (PubMed:8493579). Probably by promoting Ras activation, regulates phosphorylation of MAP kinase MAPK3 in response to EGF (PubMed:17339331). Catalytic component of a trimeric complex that participates in transduction of signals from Ras to Rac by promoting the Rac-specific guanine nucleotide exchange factor (GEF) activity (By similarity). From Homo sapiens (Human).
   3083..3138    +  misc_feature   MCS: pUC18/19 multiple cloning site
   3145..3194    +  CDS            SET1 (fragment): solubility-enhancement tag derived from T7 phage gene 10B
   3202..3221    +  terminator     T7 terminator (fragment): transcription terminator for bacteriophage T7 RNA polymerase
   3243..3364    -  polyA_signal   SV40 poly(A) signal: SV40 polyadenylation signal
   3387..3455    -  CDS            large T antigen (fragment): large T antigen from SV40 (simian virus 40)
   3460..3492    +  rep_origin     M13 ori (fragment): M13 bacteriophage origin of replication; arrow indicates direction of (+) strand synthesis
   3493..3544    -  misc_feature   bom (fragment): basis of mobility region from pBR322
   3609..3966    +  promoter       SV40 promoter: SV40 enhancer and early promoter
   3981..4028    +  promoter       EM7 promoter: synthetic bacterial promoter&nbsp
   4060..4851    +  CDS            neo: KKA2_KLEPN - Also known as kan, nptII. Experimental evidence at protein level: Swiss-Prot protein existence level 1. Resistance to kanamycin, neomycin, paromomycin, ribostamycin, butirosin and gentamicin B. From Klebsiella pneumoniae.
   4918..4966    +  polyA_signal   poly(A) signal: synthetic polyadenylation signal
   4987..5076    -  CDS            tnpA (fragment): TN5P_ECOLX - Also known as tnp. Experimental evidence at protein level: Swiss-Prot protein existence level 1. Mediates transposition of transposon Tn5 by a 'cut and paste' mechanism. First, the monomeric transposase binds the 19 bp inverted DNA repeats flanking the transposon. Then, dimerization of the DNA- bound transposase creates a synaptic DNA complex. After nicking of the first DNA strand, excision of the transposon proceeds through a series of intermediates. The transposase then mediates the insertion of the transposon at a new site by strand transfer. The activity of the wild- type tran
   5205..5793    -  rep_origin     ori: high-copy-number ColE1/pMB1/pBR322/pUC origin of replication
   5909..6192    +  misc_feature   cer region: ColE1-derived recombination site that helps to maintain plasmids as monomers
>Addgene plasmid #236848 | NanoBRET Assay Vector, NanoLuc-SOS1cat | addgene full sequence | sequence record 471847 | Addgene NGS Result
TCAATATTGGCCATTAGCCATATTATTCATTGGTTATATAGCATAAATCAATATTGGCTATTGGCCATTG
CATACGTTGTATCTATATCATAATATGTACATTTATATTGGCTCATGTCCAATATGACCGCCATGTTGGC
ATTGATTATTGACTAGTTATTAATAGTAATCAATTACGGGGTCATTAGTTCATAGCCCATATATGGAGTT
CCGCGTTACATAACTTACGGTAAATGGCCCGCCTGGCTGACCGCCCAACGACCCCCGCCCATTGACGTCA
ATAATGACGTATGTTCCCATAGTAACGCCAATAGGGACTTTCCATTGACGTCAATGGGTGGAGTATTTAC
GGTAAACTGCCCACTTGGCAGTACATCAAGTGTATCATATGCCAAGTCCGCCCCCTATTGACGTCAATGA
CGGTAAATGGCCCGCCTGGCATTATGCCCAGTACATGACCTTACGGGACTTTCCTACTTGGCAGTACATC
TACGTATTAGTCATCGCTATTACCATGGTGATGCGGTTTTGGCAGTACACCAATGGGCGTGGATAGCGGT
TTGACTCACGGGGATTTCCAAGTCTCCACCCCATTGACGTCAATGGGAGTTTGTTTTGGCACCAAAATCA
ACGGGACTTTCCAAAATGTCGTAATAACCCCGCCCCGTTGACGCAAATGGGCGGTAGGCGTGTACGGTGG
GAGGTCTATATAAGCAGAGCTGGTTTAGTGAACCGTCAGATCACTAGAAGCTTTATTGCGGTAGTTTATC
ACAGTTAAATTGCTAACGCAGTCAGTGCTTCTGACACAACAGTCTCGAACTTAAGCTGCAGAAGTTGGTC
GTGAGGCACTGGGCAGGTAAGTATCAAGGTTACAAGACAGGTTTAAGGAGACCAATAGAAACTGGGCTTG
TCGAGACAGAGAAGACTCTTGCGTTTCTGATAGGCACCTATTGGTCTTACTGACATCCACTTTGCCTTTC
TCTCCACAGGTGTCCACTCCCAGTTCAATTACAGCTCTTAAGGCTAGAGTATTAATACGACTCACTATAG
GGCTAGCGCTCACCATGGTCTTCACACTCGAAGATTTCGTTGGGGACTGGCGACAGACAGCCGGCTACAA
CCTGGACCAAGTCCTTGAACAGGGAGGTGTGTCCAGTTTGTTTCAGAATCTCGGGGTGTCCGTAACTCCG
ATCCAAAGGATTGTCCTGAGCGGTGAAAATGGGCTGAAGATCGACATCCATGTCATCATCCCGTATGAAG
GTCTGAGCGGCGACCAAATGGGCCAGATCGAAAAAATTTTTAAGGTGGTGTACCCTGTGGATGATCATCA
CTTTAAGGTGATCCTGCACTATGGCACACTGGTAATCGACGGGGTTACGCCGAACATGATCGACTATTTC
GGACGGCCGTATGAAGGCATCGCCGTGTTCGACGGCAAAAAGATCACTGTAACAGGGACCCTGTGGAACG
GCAACAAAATTATCGACGAGCGCCTGATCAACCCCGACGGCTCCCTGCTGTTCCGAGTAACCATCAACGG
AGTGACCGGCTGGCGGCTGTGCGAACGCATTCTGGCGGGCTCGAGCGGCGCGATCGCCATGCTACAGGAA
GAGAAAGAGGAGCAGATGAGGCTGCCTAGTGCTGATGTTTATAGATTTGCAGAGCCTGACTCTGAAGAGA
ATATTATATTTGAAGAGAACATGCAGCCCAAGGCTGGAATTCCAATTATCAAAGCAGGAACTGTTATTAA
ACTTATAGAGAGGCTTACGTACCATATGTACGCAGATCCCAATTTTGTTCGGACATTTCTTACAACATAC
AGATCCTTTTGCAAACCTCAAGAACTACTGAGTCTTATAATAGAAAGGTTTGAAATTCCAGAGCCTGAGC
CAACAGAAGCTGATCGCATAGCTATAGAGAATGGAGATCAACCCTTGAGTGCAGAACTGAAAAGATTTAG
AAAAGAATATATACAGCCTGTGCAACTGCGAGTATTAAATGTATGTCGGCACTGGGTAGAGCACCACTTC
TATGATTTTGAAAGAGATGCATATCTTTTGCAACGAATGGAAGAATTTATTGGAACAGTAAGAGGTAAAG
CAATGAAAAAATGGGTTGAATCCATCACTAAAATAATCCAAAGGAAAAAAATTGCAAGAGACAATGGACC
AGGTCATAATATTACATTTCAGAGTTCACCTCCCACAGTTGAGTGGCATATAAGCAGACCTGGGCACATA
GAGACTTTTGACCTGCTCACCTTACACCCAATAGAAATTGCTCGACAACTCACTTTACTTGAATCAGATC
TATACCGAGCTGTACAGCCATCAGAATTAGTTGGAAGTGTGTGGACAAAAGAAGACAAAGAAATTAACTC
TCCTAATCTTCTGAAAATGATTCGACATACCACCAACCTCACTCTGTGGTTTGAGAAATGTATTGTAGAA
ACTGAAAATTTAGAAGAAAGAGTAGCTGTGGTGAGTCGAATTATTGAGATTCTACAAGTCTTTCAAGAGT
TGAACAACTTTAATGGTGTCCTTGAGGTTGTCAGTGCTATGAATTCATCACCTGTTTACAGACTAGACCA
CACATTTGAGCAAATACCAAGTCGCCAGAAGAAAATTTTAGAAGAAGCTCATGAATTGAGTGAAGATCAC
TATAAGAAATATTTGGCAAAACTCAGGTCTATTAATCCACCATGTGTGCCTTTCTTTGGAATTTATCTCA
CTAATATCTTGAAAACAGAAGAAGGCAACCCTGAGGTCCTAAAAAGACATGGAAAAGAGCTTATAAACTT
TAGCAAAAGGAGGAAAGTAGCAGAAATAACAGGAGAGATCCAGCAGTACCAAAATCAGCCTTACTGTTTA
CGAGTAGAATCAGATATCAAAAGGTTCTTTGAAAACTTGAATCCGATGGGAAATAGCATGGAGAAGGAAT
TTACAGATTATCTTTTCAACAAATCCCTAGAAATAGAACCACGAAACCCTAAGCCTCTCCCAAGATTTCC
AAAAAAATATAGCTATCCCCTAAAATCTCCTGGTGTTCGTCCATCAAACCCAAGACCAGGTACCGTTTAA
ACGAATTCGGGCTCGGTACCCGGGGATCCTCTAGAGTCGACCTGCAGGCATGCAAGCTGATCCGGCTGCT
AACAAAGCCCGAAAGGAAGCTGAGTTGGCTGCTGCCACCGCTGAGCAATAACTAGCATAACCCCTTGGGG
CGGCCGCTTCGAGCAGACATGATAAGATACATTGATGAGTTTGGACAAACCACAACTAGAATGCAGTGAA
AAAAATGCTTTATTTGTGAAATTTGTGATGCTATTGCTTTATTTGTAACCATTATAAGCTGCAATAAACA
AGTTAACAACAACAATTGCATTCATTTTATGTTTCAGGTTCAGGGGGAGATGTGGGAGGTTTTTTTAAGC
AAGTAAAACCTCTACAAATGTGGTAAAATCGAATTTTAACAAAATATTAACGCTTACAATTTCCTGATGC
GGTATTTTCTCCTTACGCATCTGTGCGGTATTTCACACCGCATACGCGGATCTGCGCAGCACCATGGCCT
GAAATAACCTCTGAAAGAGGAACTTGGTTAGGTACCTTCTGAGGCGGAAAGAACCAGCTGTGGAATGTGT
GTCAGTTAGGGTGTGGAAAGTCCCCAGGCTCCCCAGCAGGCAGAAGTATGCAAAGCATGCATCTCAATTA
GTCAGCAACCAGGTGTGGAAAGTCCCCAGGCTCCCCAGCAGGCAGAAGTATGCAAAGCATGCATCTCAAT
TAGTCAGCAACCATAGTCCCGCCCCTAACTCCGCCCATCCCGCCCCTAACTCCGCCCAGTTCCGCCCATT
CTCCGCCCCATGGCTGACTAATTTTTTTTATTTATGCAGAGGCCGAGGCCGCCTCGGCCTCTGAGCTATT
CCAGAAGTAGTGAGGAGGCTTTTTTGGAGGCCTAGGCTTTTGCAAAAAGCTTAATTAACTGTTGACAATT
AATCATCGGCATAGTATATCGGCATAGTATAATACGACAAGGTGAGGAACTAAACCCAGGAGGCAGATCA
TGATTGAACAAGATGGATTGCACGCAGGTTCTCCGGCCGCTTGGGTGGAGAGGCTATTCGGCTATGACTG
GGCACAACAGACAATCGGCTGCTCTGATGCCGCCGTGTTCCGGCTGTCAGCGCAGGGGCGCCCGGTTCTT
TTTGTCAAGACCGACCTGTCCGGTGCCCTGAATGAACTGCAGGACGAGGCAGCGCGGCTATCGTGGCTGG
CCACGACGGGCGTTCCTTGCGCAGCTGTGCTCGACGTTGTCACTGAAGCGGGAAGGGACTGGCTGCTATT
GGGCGAAGTGCCGGGGCAGGATCTCCTGTCATCTCACCTTGCTCCTGCCGAGAAAGTATCCATCATGGCT
GATGCAATGCGGCGGCTGCATACGCTTGATCCGGCTACCTGCCCATTCGACCACCAAGCGAAACATCGCA
TCGAGCGAGCACGTACTCGGATGGAAGCCGGTCTTGTCGATCAGGATGATCTGGACGAAGAGCATCAGGG
GCTCGCGCCAGCCGAACTGTTCGCCAGGCTCAAGGCGCGCATGCCCGACGGCGAGGATCTCGTCGTGACC
CATGGCGATGCCTGCTTGCCGAATATCATGGTGGAAAATGGCCGCTTTTCTGGATTCATCGACTGTGGCC
GGCTGGGTGTGGCGGACCGCTATCAGGACATAGCGTTGGCTACCCGTGATATTGCTGAAGAGCTTGGCGG
CGAATGGGCTGACCGCTTCCTCGTGCTTTACGGTATCGCCGCTCCCGATTCGCAGCGCATCGCCTTCTAT
CGCCTTCTTGACGAGTTCTTCTGAGCGGGACTCTGGGGTTCGAAATGACCGACCAAGCGACGCCCAACCT
GCCATCACGATGGCCGCAATAAAATATCTTTATTTTCATTACATCTGTGTGTTGGTTTTTTGTGTGAATC
GATAGCGATAAGGATCCTCTTTGCGCTTGCGTTTTCCCTTGTCCAGATAGCCCAGTAGCTGACATTCATC
CGGGGTCAGCACCGTTTCTGCGGACTGGCTTTCTACCCGGTATCAGCTCACTCAAAGGCGGTAATACGGT
TATCCACAGAATCAGGGGATAACGCAGGAAAGAACATGTGAGCAAAAGGCCAGCAAAAGGCCAGGAACCG
TAAAAAGGCCGCGTTGCTGGCGTTTTTCCATAGGCTCCGCCCCCCTGACGAGCATCACAAAAATCGACGC
TCAAGTCAGAGGTGGCGAAACCCGACAGGACTATAAAGATACCAGGCGTTTCCCCCTGGAAGCTCCCTCG
TGCGCTCTCCTGTTCCGACCCTGCCGCTTACCGGATACCTGTCCGCCTTTCTCCCTTCGGGAAGCGTGGC
GCTTTCTCATAGCTCACGCTGTAGGTATCTCAGTTCGGTGTAGGTCGTTCGCTCCAAGCTGGGCTGTGTG
CACGAACCCCCCGTTCAGCCCGACCGCTGCGCCTTATCCGGTAACTATCGTCTTGAGTCCAACCCGGTAA
GACACGACTTATCGCCACTGGCAGCAGCCACTGGTAACAGGATTAGCAGAGCGAGGTATGTAGGCGGTGC
TACAGAGTTCTTGAAGTGGTGGCCTAACTACGGCTACACTAGAAGGACAGTATTTGGTATCTGCGCTCTG
CTGAAGCCAGTTACCTTCGGAAAAAGAGTTGGTAGCTCTTGATCCGGCAAACAAACCACCGCTGGTAGCG
GTGGTTTTTTTGTTTGCAAGCAGCAGATTACGCGCAGAAAAAAAGGATTTCAAGAAGATCCTTTGATCTT
TTCTACGGGGTCTGACGCTCAGTGGAACGAAAACTCACGTTAAGGGATTTTGGTCATGAGATTATCAAAA
AGGATCTTCACCTAGATCCTTTTATAGTCCGGAAATACAGGAACGCACGCTGGATGGCCCTTCGCTGGGA
TGGTGAAACCATGAAAAATGGCAGCTTCAGTGGATTAAGTGGGGGTAATGTGGCCTGTACCCTCTGGTTG
CATAGGTATTCATACGGTTAAAATTTATCAGGCGCGATTGCGGCAGTTTTTCGGGTGGTTTGTTGCCATT
TTTACCTGTCTGCTGCCGTGATCGCGCTGAACGCGTTTTAGCGGTGCGTACAATTAAGGGATTATGGTAA
ATCCACTTACTGTCTGCCCTCGTAGCCATCGAGATAAACCGCAGTACTCCGGCCACGATGCGTCCGGCGT
AGAGGATCGAGATCT
